>Addgene plasmid #132701 | pBXNH3LCA_TM287/288 | addgene full sequence | sequence record 258933 | Addgene NGS Result
CTCTCTACTGTTTCTCCATACCCGTTTTTTGGGCTAACAGGAGGAATTAACCATGCACCATCATCATCAC
CATCATCATCATCATTTAGAAGTTTTGTTTCAAGGTCCAAGTGGTTCCGGCGGC
[1716 nt withheld, positions 125-1840]
GGAAACGGGGTGATGAACGATGCCTGAGATCAGAAGAAGGCCACAC
[1764 nt withheld, positions 1887-3650]
GAAGCAGGTCTGAACGATATCTTCGAAGCTCAGAAAATCGAATGGCACGAATAATAACTAGAACAAAAAC
TCATCTCAGAAGAGGATCTGAATAGCGCCGTCGACCATCATCATCATCATCATTGAGTTTAAACGGTCTC
CAGCTTGGCTGTTTTGGCGGATGAGAGAAGATTTTCAGCCTGATACAGATTAAATCAGAACGCAGAAGCG
GTCTGATAAAACAGAATTTGCCTGGCGGCAGTAGCGCGGTGGTCCCACCTGACCCCATGCCGAACTCAGA
AGTGAAACGCCGTAGCGCCGATGGTAGTGTGGGGTCTCCCCATGCGAGAGTAGGGAACTGCCAGGCATCA
AATAAAACGAAAGGCTCAGTCGAAAGACTGGGCCTTTCGTTTTATCTGTTGTTTGTCGGTGAACGCTCTC
CTGAGTAGGACAAATCCGCCGGGAGCGGATTTGAACGTTGCGAAGCAACGGCCCGGAGGGTGGCGGGCAG
GACGCCCGCCATAAACTGCCAGGCATCAAATTAAGCAGAAGGCCATCCTGACGGATGGCCTTTTTGCGTT
TCTACAAACTCTTTTGTTTATTTTTCTAAATACATTCAAATATGTATCCGCTCATGAGACAATAACCCTG
ATAAATGCTTCAATAATATTGAAAAAGGAAGAGTATGAGTATTCAACATTTCCGTGTCGCCCTTATTCCC
TTTTTTGCGGCATTTTGCCTTCCTGTTTTTGCTCACCCAGAAACGCTGGTGAAAGTAAAAGATGCTGAAG
ATCAGTTGGGTGCACGAGTGGGTTACATCGAACTGGATCTCAACAGCGGTAAGATCCTTGAGAGTTTTCG
CCCCGAAGAACGTTTTCCAATGATGAGCACTTTTAAAGTTCTGCTATGTGGCGCGGTATTATCCCGTGTT
GACGCCGGGCAAGAGCAACTCGGTCGCCGCATACACTATTCTCAGAATGACTTGGTTGAGTACTCACCAG
TCACAGAAAAGCATCTTACGGATGGCATGACAGTAAGAGAATTATGCAGTGCTGCCATAACCATGAGTGA
TAACACTGCGGCCAACTTACTTCTGACAACGATCGGAGGACCGAAGGAGCTAACCGCTTTTTTGCACAAC
ATGGGGGATCATGTAACTCGCCTTGATCGTTGGGAACCGGAGCTGAATGAAGCCATACCAAACGACGAGC
GTGACACCACGATGCCTGTAGCAATGGCAACAACGTTGCGCAAACTATTAACTGGCGAACTACTTACTCT
AGCTTCCCGGCAACAATTAATAGACTGGATGGAGGCGGATAAAGTTGCAGGACCACTTCTGCGCTCGGCC
CTTCCGGCTGGCTGGTTTATTGCTGATAAATCTGGAGCCGGTGAGCGTGGGTCTCGCGGTATCATTGCAG
CACTGGGGCCAGATGGTAAGCCCTCCCGTATCGTAGTTATCTACACGACGGGGAGTCAGGCAACTATGGA
TGAACGAAATAGACAGATCGCTGAGATAGGTGCCTCACTGATTAAGCATTGGTAACTGTCAGACCAAGTT
TACTCATATATACTTTAGATTGATTTAAAACTTCATTTTTAATTTAAAAGGATCTAGGTGAAGATCCTTT
TTGATAATCTCATGACCAAAATCCCTTAACGTGAGTTTTCGTTCCACTGAGCGTCAGACCCCGTAGAAAA
GATCAAAGGATCTTCTTGAGATCCTTTTTTTCTGCGCGTAATCTGCTGCTTGCAAACAAAAAAACCACCG
CTACCAGCGGTGGTTTGTTTGCCGGATCAAGAGCTACCAACTCTTTTTCCGAAGGTAACTGGCTTCAGCA
GAGCGCAGATACCAAATACTGTCCTTCTAGTGTAGCCGTAGTTAGGCCACCACTTCAAGAACTCTGTAGC
ACCGCCTACATACCTCGCTCTGCTAATCCTGTTACCAGTGGCTGCTGCCAGTGGCGATAAGTCGTGTCTT
ACCGGGTTGGACTCAAGACGATAGTTACCGGATAAGGCGCAGCGGTCGGGCTGAACGGGGGGTTCGTGCA
CACAGCCCAGCTTGGAGCGAACGACCTACACCGAACTGAGATACCTACAGCGTGAGCTATGAGAAAGCGC
CACGCTTCCCGAAGGGAGAAAGGCGGACAGGTATCCGGTAAGCGGCAGGGTCGGAACAGGAGAGCGCACG
AGGGAGCTTCCAGGGGGAAACGCCTGGTATCTTTATAGTCCTGTCGGGTTTCGCCACCTCTGACTTGAGC
GTCGATTTTTGTGATGCTCGTCAGGGGGGCGGAGCCTATGGAAAAACGCCAGCAACGCGGCCTTTTTACG
GTTCCTGGCCTTTTGCTGGCCTTTTGCTCACATGTTCTTTCCTGCGTTATCCCCTGATTCTGTGGATAAC
CGTATTACCGCCTTTGAGTGAGCTGATACCGCTCGCCGCAGCCGAACGACCGAGCGCAGCGAGTCAGTGA
GCGAGGAAGCGGAAGTGCCCCTGATGCGGTATTTTCTCCTTACGCATCTGTGCGGTATTTCACACCGCAT
ATGGTGCACTCTCAGTACAATCTGCTCTGATGCCGCATAGTTAAGCCAGTATACACTCCGCTATCGCTAC
GTGACTGGGTCATGGCTGCGCCCCGACACCCGCCAACACCCGCTGACGCGCCCTGACGGGCTTGTCTGCT
CCCGGCATCCGCTTACAGACAAGCTGTGACCGTCTCCGGGAGCTGCATGTGTCAGAGGTTTTCACCGTCA
TCACCGAAACGCGCGAGGCAGCAGATCAATTCGCGCGCGAAGGCGAAGCGGCATGCATAATGTGCCTGTC
AAATGGACGAAGCAGGGATTCTGCAAACCCTATGCTACTCCGTCAAGCCGTCAATTGTCTGATTCGTTAC
CAATTATGACAACTTGACGGCTACATCATTCACTTTTTCTTCACAACCGGCACGGAACTCGCTCGGGCTG
GCCCCGGTGCATTTTTTAAATACCCGCGAGAAATAGAGTTGATCGTCAAAACCAACATTGCGACCGACGG
TGGCGATAGGCATCCGGGTGGTGCTCAAAAGCAGCTTCGCCTGGCTGATACGTTGGTCCTCGCGCCAGCT
TAAGACGCTAATCCCTAACTGCTGGCGGAAAAGATGTGACAGACGCGACGGCGACAAGCAAACATGCTGT
GCGACGCTGGCGATATCAAAATTGCTGTCTGCCAGGTGATCGCTGATGTACTGACAAGCCTCGCGTACCC
GATTATCCATCGGTGGATGGAGCGACTCGTTAATCGCTTCCATGCGCCGCAGTAACAATTGCTCAAGCAG
ATTTATCGCCAGCAGCTCCGAATAGCGCCCTTCCCCTTGCCCGGCGTTAATGATTTGCCCAAACAGGTCG
CTGAAATGCGGCTGGTGCGCTTCATCCGGGCGAAAGAACCCCGTATTGGCAAATATTGACGGCCAGTTAA
GCCATTCATGCCAGTAGGCGCGCGGACGAAAGTAAACCCACTGGTGATACCATTCGCGAGCCTCCGGATG
ACGACCGTAGTGATGAATCTCTCCTGGCGGGAACAGCAAAATATCACCCGGTCGGCAAACAAATTCTCGT
CCCTGATTTTTCACCACCCCCTGACCGCGAATGGTGAGATTGAGAATATAACCTTTCATTCCCAGCGGTC
GGTCGATAAAAAAATCGAGATAACCGTTGGCCTCAATCGGCGTTAAACCCGCCACCAGATGGGCATTAAA
CGAGTATCCCGGCAGCAGGGGATCATTTTGCGCTTCAGCCATACTTTTCATACTCCCGCCATTCAGAGAA
GAAACCAATTGTCCATATTGCATCAGACATTGCCGTCACTGCGTCTTTTACTGGCACTTCTCGCTAACCA
AACCGGTAACCCCGCTTATTAAAAGCATTCTGTAACAAAGCGGGACCAAAGCCATGACAAAAACGCGTAA
CAAAAGTGTCTATAATCACGGCAGAAAAGTCCACATTGATTATTTGCACGGCGTCACACTTTGCTATGCC
ATAGCATTTTTATCCATAAGATTAGCGGATCCTACCTGACGCTTTTTATCGCAA
Features (pLannotate 1.2.2; 14 found; start..end, strand, type, name):
   1172..1270    +  CDS            ycf16 (fragment) (sequence withheld): ABCX_PORPU - Protein inferred from homology: Swiss-Prot protein existence level 3. From Porphyra purpurea (Red seaweed) (Ulva purpurea).
   1860..3653    +  CDS            Y288_THEMA (sequence partly withheld): Experimental evidence at protein level: Swiss-Prot protein existence level 1. From Thermotoga maritima (strain ATCC 43589 / DSM 3109 / JCM 10099 / NBRC 100826 / MSB8).
   3660..3701    +  CDS            AviTag™ (fragment): peptide tag that allows for enzymatic biotinylation
   3756..3773    +  CDS            capTEV™ (fragment): composite tag for in vivo biotinylation, TEV protease cleavage, and 6xHis tagging
   3880..3995    +  ncRNA          5S rRNA: Accession: RF00001 - 5S ribosomal RNA
   3999..4085    +  terminator     rrnB T1 terminator: Escherichia coli rrnB; transcription terminator T1 from the E. coli rrnB gene
   4177..4204    +  terminator     rrnB T2 terminator: transcription terminator T2 from the E. coli rrnB gene
   4223..4314    +  promoter       AmpR promoter: bla
   4315..5175    +  CDS            AmpR: β-lactamase; bla; confers resistance to ampicillin, carbenicillin, and related antibiotics
   5346..5934    +  rep_origin     ori: high-copy-number ColE1/pMB1/pBR322/pUC origin of replication
   6120..6260    -  misc_feature   bom: basis of mobility region from pBR322
   6362..6402    -  CDS            rop (fragment): Rop protein, which maintains plasmids at low copy number; rop
   6524..7402    -  CDS            araC: L-arabinose regulatory protein; araC
   7548..19      +  promoter       araBAD promoter (across the origin): araBAD; promoter of the L-arabinose operon of E. coli; the araC regulatory gene is transcribed in the opposite direction (Guzman et al., 1995)
