[The description below was written by a language model from this plasmid's Addgene catalogue record and pLannotate feature annotations shown in this document.]
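Description:
pBXNH3LCA_TM287/288 is a 7.7 kb bacterial expression plasmid for producing TM287/288, the product of the adjacent Thermotoga maritima genes TM0287 and TM0288, in E. coli. The backbone, pBXNH3LCA, is an arabinose-inducible vector: the araBAD (pBAD) promoter drives the insert, and the divergently transcribed araC gene supplies the regulator that represses the promoter without L-arabinose and activates it when the sugar is added. Propagation relies on a ColE1/pMB1-type origin accompanied by the pBR322 bom region, and selection is through the AmpR β-lactamase gene under its own promoter. The annotation tool labels the origin generically as high copy and finds only a fragment of rop, whereas the catalogue lists the plasmid as low copy.

The insert was placed between two BspQI sites that were destroyed during cloning, which fuses it to tags carried by the backbone: a His tag at the N terminus and an Avi tag at the C terminus. The feature table identifies the TM0288 reading frame directly followed by the AviTag, a short peptide that can be enzymatically biotinylated. A short 6xHis-like match lies just downstream, and the rrnB T1 and T2 terminators close the transcription unit. The TM0287 reading frame is not annotated as such. The region upstream of TM0288 yields only a short homology hit to an ABC-type protein, and the N-terminal His tag is likewise not annotated, so these rest on the catalogue fields. According to the record, the construct supplies TM287/288 as a positive control in ELISA, in the context of a workflow for generating synthetic nanobodies.
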