Addgene plasmid #132701: pBXNH3LCA_TM287/288
Purpose: expresses TM287/288 in E.coli, to use as positive control in ELISA
Depositing lab: Markus Seeger. Depositing organization: University of Zurich. Publication: Generation of synthetic nanobodies against delicate proteins. Zimmermann I, Egloff P, Hutter CAJ, Kuhn BT, Brauer P, Newstead S, Dawson RJP, Geertsma ER, Seeger MA. Nat Protoc. 2020 Apr 8. pii: 10.1038/s41596-020-0304-x. doi: 10.1038/s41596-020-0304-x. PubMed 32269381.
Backbone
  Vector backbone: pBXNH3LCA
  Vector type: Bacterial Expression
Growth in bacteria
  Bacterial resistance: Ampicillin, 100 μg/mL
  Growth temperature: 37°C
  Growth strain: DH5alpha
  Copy number: Low Copy
Gene/Insert
  Gene/Insert name: TM287/288
  Species: Thermotoga maritima
  Entrez Gene: TM0288 (a.k.a. TM0288); TM0287 (a.k.a. TM0287)
  Promoter: pBAD
  Tag / fusion protein: His (N terminal on backbone); Avi (C terminal on backbone)
  Cloning method: Restriction Enzyme; 5′ cloning site BspQI (destroyed during cloning); 3′ cloning site BspQI (destroyed during cloning)
  Sequencing primers: 5′ ATGCCATAGCATTTTTATCC; 3′ GATTTAATCTGTATCAGG
Terms and licenses: Academic/Nonprofit Terms; Industry Terms: Not Available to Industry
How to cite: pBXNH3LCA_TM287/288 was a gift from Markus Seeger (Addgene plasmid # 132701 ; http://n2t.net/addgene:132701 ; RRID:Addgene_132701)
